Addgene plasmid #27788: VCV
Depositing lab: Steven Vogel. Depositing organization: National Institute on Alcohol Abuse & Alcoholism (NIAAA). Publication: Anomalous surplus energy transfer observed with multiple FRET acceptors. Koushik SV, Blank PS, Vogel SS. PLoS One. 2009 Nov 25;4(11):e8031. doi: 10.1371/journal.pone.0008031. PubMed 19946626.
Backbone
  Vector backbone: pEGFP-C1
  Backbone manufacturer: Clontech
  Backbone size w/o insert (bp): 3940
  Vector type: Mammalian Expression ; Stoichiometry standard
Growth in bacteria
  Bacterial resistance: Kanamycin, 50 μg/mL
  Growth temperature: 37°C
  Growth strain: DH5alpha
  Copy number: High Copy
Gene/Insert
  Gene/Insert name: Venus-Cerulean-Venus (alt name: VCV)
  Insert size (bp): 2110
  Cloning method: Restriction Enzyme; 5′ cloning site Nhe1 (not destroyed); 3′ cloning site Bam H1 (not destroyed)
  Sequencing primers: 5′ CCAAAATCAACGGGACTTTCC; 3′ CAGGTTCAGGGGGAGGTGTGG
Terms and licenses: Academic/Nonprofit Terms; Industry Terms: Not Available to Industry
Depositor comments: The 1st Venus can be excised using a NheI-BSP E1 double digest; Cerulean by BglII-SalI and the last Venus by SalI-BamHI. The full insert can be released by a NheI-BamHI double-digest. Due to the multiple fluorescent protein repeats in this plasmid, Addgene is unable to confirm the entire insert by sequencing. Please see Addgene's diagnostic digest for this plasmid by clicking the Notes from Addgene link above.
How to cite: VCV was a gift from Steven Vogel (Addgene plasmid # 27788 ; http://n2t.net/addgene:27788 ; RRID:Addgene_27788)
