[The description below was written by a language model from this plasmid's Addgene catalogue record.]
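Description:
VCV is a mammalian expression plasmid built on the Clontech pEGFP-C1 backbone. It encodes three fluorescent proteins joined in the order Venus-Cerulean-Venus, and the record classifies it as a stoichiometry standard. The insert of about 2.1 kb sits between NheI and BamHI sites, both of which were preserved, in a backbone of about 3.9 kb. It therefore appears to take the place of the EGFP coding region of the parent vector. The plasmid is maintained in E. coli at high copy under kanamycin selection. The record does not list a promoter or other regulatory elements. pEGFP-C1-family vectors normally drive expression from the CMV immediate-early promoter with an SV40 polyadenylation signal, and they carry a kanamycin/neomycin resistance cassette, but no feature table is provided to confirm these parts in this construct.

The design places one Cerulean, a cyan FRET donor, between two Venus units, yellow FRET acceptors, in a single polypeptide. This fixes the donor-to-acceptor ratio at 1:2. Such a construct serves as a reference for FRET and fluorescence measurements where the number and arrangement of fluorophores must be known, and the associated publication used constructs of this type to examine energy transfer from a donor to multiple acceptors. The cassette is modular: the first Venus can be removed with NheI and BspEI, Cerulean with BglII and SalI, and the last Venus with SalI and BamHI, while NheI plus BamHI releases the whole insert. Because the fluorescent protein sequences are highly repetitive, the repository could not confirm the full insert by sequencing and relied on a diagnostic restriction digest instead.
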