>Addgene plasmid #27788 | VCV | depositor partial sequence | sequence record 13087 | Author sequence
ATGGTGAGCAAGGGCGAGGAGCTGTTCACCGGGGTGGTGCCCATCCTGGTCGAGCTGGACGGCGACGTAA
ACGGCCACAAGTTCAGCGTGTCCGGCGAGGGCGAGGGCGATGCCACCTACGGCAAGCTGACCCTGAAGCT
CATCTGCACCACCGGCAAGCTGCCCGTGCCCTGGCCCACCCTCGTGACCACCCTCGGCTACGGCCTGCAG
TGCTTCGCCCGCTACCCCGACCACATGAAGCAGCACGACTTCTTCAAGTCCGCCATGCCCGAAGGCTACG
TCCAGGAGCGCACCATCTTCTTCAAGGACGACGGCAACTACAAGACCCGCGCCGAGGTGAAGTTCGAGGG
CGACACCCTGGTGAACCGCATCGAGCTGAAGGGCATCGACTTCAAGGAGGACGGCAACATCCTGGGGCAC
AAGCTGGAGTACAACTACAACAGCCACAACGTCTATATCACCGCCGACAAGCAGAAGAACGGCATCAAGG
CCAACTTCAAGATCCGCCACAACATCGAGGACGGCGGCGTGCAGCTCGCCGACCACTACCAGCAGAACAC
CCCCATCGGCGACGGCCCCGTGCTGCTGCCCGACAACCACTACCTGAGCTACCAGTCCAAGCTGAGCAAA
GACCCCAACGAGAAGCGCGATCACATGGTCCTGCTGGAGTTCGTGACCGCCGCCGGGATCACTCTCGGCA
TGGACGAGCTGTACAAGTCCGGACTCAGATCTGTGAGCAAGGGCGAGGAGCTGTTCACCGGGGTGGTGCC
CATCCTGGTCGAGCTGGACGGCGACGTAAACGGCCACAAGTTCAGCGTGTCCGGCGAGGGCGAGGGCGAT
GCCACCTACGGCAAGCTGACCCTGAAGTTCATCTGCACCACCGGCAAGCTGCCCGTGCCCTGGCCCACCC
TCGTGACCACCCTGACCTGGGGCGTGCAGTGCTTCGCCCGCTACCCCGACCACATGAAGCAGCACGACTT
CTTCAAGTCCGCCATGCCCGAAGGCTACGTCCAGGAGCGCACCATCTTCTTCAAGGACGACGGCAACTAC
AAGACCCGCGCCGAGGTGAAGTTCGAGGGCGACACCCTGGTGAACCGCATCGAGCTGAAGGGCATCGACT
TCAAGGAGGACGGCAACATCCTGGGGCACAAGCTGGAGTACAACGCCATCAGCGACAACGTCTATATCAC
CGCCGACAAGCAGAAGAACGGCATCAAGGCCAACTTCAAGATCCGCCACAACATCGAGGACGGCAGCGTG
CAGCTCGCCGACCACTACCAGCAGAACACCCCCATCGGCGACGGCCCCGTGCTGCTGCCCGACAACCACT
ACCTGAGCACCCAGTCCAAGCTGAGCAAAGACCCCAACGAGAAGCGCGATCACATGGTCCTGCTGGAGTT
CGTGACCGCCGCCGGGATCACTCTCGGCATGGACGAGCTGTACAAGGAATTCTGCAGTCGACGGGTGAGC
AAGGGCGAGGAGCTGTTCACCGGGGTGGTGCCCATCCTGGTCGAGCTGGACGGCGACGTAAACGGCCACA
AGTTCAGCGTGTCCGGCGAGGGCGAGGGCGATGCCACCTACGGCAAGCTGACCCTGAAGCTCATCTGCAC
CACCGGCAAGCTGCCCGTGCCCTGGCCCACCCTCGTGACCACCCTCGGCTACGGCCTGCAGTGCTTCGCC
CGCTACCCCGACCACATGAAGCAGCACGACTTCTTCAAGTCCGCCATGCCCGAAGGCTACGTCCAGGAGC
GCACCATCTTCTTCAAGGACGACGGCAACTACAAGACCCGCGCCGAGGTGAAGTTCGAGGGCGACACCCT
GGTGAACCGCATCGAGCTGAAGGGCATCGACTTCAAGGAGGACGGCAACATCCTGGGGCACAAGCTGGAG
TACAACTACAACAGCCACAACGTCTATATCACCGCCGACAAGCAGAAGAACGGCATCAAGGCCAACTTCA
AGATCCGCCACAACATCGAGGACGGCGGCGTGCAGCTCGCCGACCACTACCAGCAGAACACCCCCATCGG
CGACGGCCCCGTGCTGCTGCCCGACAACCACTACCTGAGCTACCAGTCCAAGCTGAGCAAAGACCCCAAC
GAGAAGCGCGATCACATGGTCCTGCTGGAGTTCGTGACCGCCGCCGGGATCACTCTCGGCATGGACGAGC
TGTACAAG
