>Addgene plasmid #27788 | VCV | addgene partial sequence | sequence record 34793 | 27788 with pEXFP-3 (5' CAGGTTCAGGGGGAGGTGTGG 3')
ACAGTAACTCTACAATGTGGTATGGCTGATTATGATCAGTTATCTAGATCCGGTGGATCCCTTGTACAGC
TCGTCCATGCCGAGAGTGATCCCGGCGGCGGTCACGAACTCCAGCAGGACCATGTGATCGCGCTTCTCGT
TGGGGTCTTTGCTCAGCTTGGACTGGTAGCTCAGGTAGTGGTTGTCGGGCAGCAGCACGGGGCCGTCGCC
GATGGGGGTGTTCTGCTGGTAGTGGTCGGCGAGCTGCACGCCGCCGTCCTCGATGTTGTGGCGGATCTTG
AAGTTGGCCTTGATGCCGTTCTTCTGCTTGTCGGCGGTGATATAGACGTTGTGGCTGTTGTAGTTGTACT
CCAGCTTGTGCCCCAGGATGTTGCCGTCCTCCTTGAAGTCGATGCCCTTCAGCTCGATGCGGTTCACCAG
GGTGTCGCCCTCGAACTTCACCTCGGCGCGGGTCTTGTAGTTGCCGTCGTCCTTGAAGAAGATGGTGCGC
TCCTGGACGTAGCCTTCGGGCATGGCGGACTTGAAGAAGTCGTGCTGCTTCATGTGGTCGGGGTAGCGGG
CGAAGCACTGCAGGCCGTAGCCGAGGGTGGTCACGAGGGTGGGCCAGGGCACGGGCAGCTTGCCGGTGGT
GCAGATGAGCTTCAGGGTCAGCTTGCCGTAGGTGGCATCGCCCTCGCCCTCGCCGGACACGCTGAACTTG
TGGCCGTTTACGTCGCCGTCCAGCTCGACCAGGATGGGCACCACCCC
