>Addgene plasmid #27788 | VCV | addgene partial sequence | sequence record 34794 | 27788 with CMV-F
CAGAGCTGGTTTAGTGAACCGTCAGATCCGCTAGCGCTACCGGTCGCCACCATGGTGAGCAAGGGCGAGG
AGCTGTTCACCGGGGTGGTGCCCATCCTGGTCGAGCTGGACGGCGACGTAAACGGCCACAAGTTCAGCGT
GTCCGGCGAGGGCGAGGGCGATGCCACCTACGGCAAGCTGACCCTGAAGCTCATCTGCACCACCGGCAAG
CTGCCCGTGCCCTGGCCCACCCTCGTGACCACCCTCGGCTACGGCCTGCAGTGCTTCGCCCGCTACCCCG
ACCACATGAAGCAGCACGACTTCTTCAAGTCCGCCATGCCCGAAGGCTACGTCCAGGAGCGCACCATCTT
CTTCAAGGACGACGGCAACTACAAGACCCGCGCCGAGGTGAAGTTCGAGGGCGACACCCTGGTGAACCGC
ATCGAGCTGAAGGGCATCGACTTCAAGGAGGACGGCAACATCCTGGGGCACAAGCTGGAGTACAACTACA
ACAGCCACAACGTCTATATCACCGCCGACAAGCAGAAGAACGGCATCAAGGCCAACTTCAAGATCCGCCA
CAACATCGAGGACGGCGGCGTGCAGCTCGCCGACCACTACCAGCAGAACACCCCCATCGGCGACGGCCCC
GTGCTGCTGCCCGACAACCACTACCTGAGCTACCAGTCCAAGCTGAGCAAAGACCCCAACGAGAAGCGCG
ATCACATGGTCCTGCTGGAGTTCGTGACCGCCGCCGGGATCACTCTCGGCATGGACGAGCTGTACAAGTC
CGGACTCAGATCTGTGAGCAAGGGCGAGGAGCTGTTCACCGGGGTGGTGCCCATCCTGGTCGAGCTGGAC
GGCGACGTAAACGGCCACAAGTTCAGCGTGTCCGGCGAGGGCGA
